>Addgene plasmid #23052 | pDEST15-hOPTN | addgene partial sequence | sequence record 28722 | pGEX-5 5'-GGGCTGGCAAGCCACGTTTGGTG-3'
CATCCTCAATGGATCTGGGTTCCGCGNTCCATGGTCGAATCAAACAAGTTTGTACAAAAAAGCAGGCTCC
GCGGCCGCCCCCTTCACCTCCCATCAACCTCTCAGCTGCCTCACTGAAAAGGAGGACAGCCCCAGTGAAA
GCACAGGAAATGGACCCCCCCACCTGGCCCACCCAAACCTGGACACGTTTACCCCGGAGGAGCTGCTGCA
GCAGATGAAAGAGCTCCTGACCGAGAACCACCAGCTGAAAGAAGCCATGAAGCTAAATAATCAAGCCATG
AAAGGGAGATTTGAGGAGCTTTCGGCCTGGACAGAGAAACAGAAGGAAGAACGCCAGTTTTTTGAGATAC
AGAGCAAAGAAGCAAAAGAGCGTCTAATGGCCTTGAGTCATGAGAATGAGAAATTGAAGGAAGAGCTTGG
AAAACTAAAAGGGAAATCAGAAAGGTCATCTGAGGACCCCACTGATGACTCCAGGCTTCCCAGGGCCGAA
GCGGAGCAGGAAAAGGACCAGCTCAGGACCCAGGTGGTGAGGCTACAAGCAGAGAAGGCAGACCTGTTGG
GCATCGTGTCTGAACTGCAGCTCAAGCTGAACTCCAGCGGCTCCTCAGAAGATTCCTTTGTTGAAATTAG
GATGGCTGAAGGAGAAGCAGAAGGGTCAGTAAAANAATTANCNCTAGTCCTGGNCCCACGAGAACAGTNT
CNGGGNGCTGTTTTTTTAATTAAAAATTTTTGGGGGGGGGCCAANTTTTTCAAANGGGNTTTNNNGCCCC
CCCNNNNCCCCAANGGNAAAAAAAGNGGNAAANTTTTTTTCNCCGGGCCAAANNTTTTTTTAAAAANTTT
TNTTTTTTTNCCCCNGGGGGCNAAAAAGTNN
