[The description below was written by a language model from this plasmid's Addgene catalogue record.]
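Description:
pDEST15-hOPTN is a bacterial expression plasmid built on the Invitrogen Gateway destination vector pDEST15 (about 5.3 kb without insert). It carries the human optineurin (OPTN) coding sequence as an insert of roughly 1.7 kb with no recorded mutation. The plasmid is selected with ampicillin and propagated in a standard cloning strain. The record lists its copy number as unknown and does not describe the origin of replication.

The insert was introduced by Gateway recombination at the vector's attR sites. In an LR reaction these sites are normally converted to attB sites flanking the gene, although the record notes only that it is unknown whether they were destroyed. The backbone supplies an N-terminal glutathione S-transferase (GST) tag, so optineurin is produced as a GST-OPTN fusion protein. The promoter is not explicitly stated. However, a T7 primer is listed for 5′ sequencing, which is consistent with the T7 promoter-driven design of pDEST15. Vectors of this type are generally expressed in E. coli strains that supply T7 RNA polymerase.

The GST moiety allows affinity purification on glutathione resin and makes the fusion suitable for pull-down and in vitro binding assays. The associated publication concerns optineurin as a negative regulator of TNFα-induced NF-κB activation, acting by competing with NEMO for ubiquitinated RIP. This suggests the recombinant protein was intended for studying such protein interactions, though the record does not spell out the specific experiments. No feature table was provided, so further element-level details cannot be confirmed.
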