Addgene plasmid #23052: pDEST15-hOPTN
Depositing lab: Jon Ashwell. Depositing organization: National Cancer Institute (NCI). Publication: Optineurin negatively regulates TNFalpha- induced NF-kappaB activation by competing with NEMO for ubiquitinated RIP. Zhu G, Wu CJ, Zhao Y, Ashwell JD. Curr Biol. 2007 Aug 21. 17(16):1438-43. 10.1016/j.cub.2007.07.041 PubMed 17702576.
Backbone
  Vector backbone: pDEST15
  Backbone manufacturer: invitrogen
  Backbone size w/o insert (bp): 5300
  Vector type: Bacterial Expression
Growth in bacteria
  Bacterial resistance: Ampicillin, 100 μg/mL
  Growth temperature: 37°C
  Growth strain: DH5alpha
  Copy number: Unknown
Gene/Insert
  Gene/Insert name: optineurin
  Species: H. sapiens (human)
  Insert size (bp): 1733
  Mutation: N/A
  Entrez Gene: OPTN (a.k.a. ALS12, FIP2, GLC1E, HIP7, HYPL, NRP, TFIIIA-INTP)
  Tag / fusion protein: GST (N terminal on backbone)
  Cloning method: Gateway Cloning; 5′ cloning site attR (unknown if destroyed); 3′ cloning site attR (unknown if destroyed)
  Sequencing primers: 5′ T7
Terms and licenses: Academic/Nonprofit Terms; Industry Terms: Not Available to Industry
How to cite: pDEST15-hOPTN was a gift from Jon Ashwell (Addgene plasmid # 23052 ; http://n2t.net/addgene:23052 ; RRID:Addgene_23052)
